>Addgene plasmid #72758 | pAWSV-5 | depositor full sequence | sequence record 133542 | pAWSV-5 sequence 4458 bps
CACCTAAATTGTAAGCGTTAATATTTTGTTAAAATTCGCGTTAAATTTTTGTTAAATCAGCTCATTTTTT
AACCAATAGGCCGAAATCGGCAAAATCCCTTATAAATCAAAAGAATAGACCGAGATAGGGT
[37 nt withheld, positions 132-168]
AAAGAACGTGGACTCCAACGTCAAAGG
[49 nt withheld, positions 196-244]
T
[91 nt withheld, positions 246-336]
G
[124 nt withheld, positions 338-461]
CCCATTCGCCATTCAGGCTGCGCAACTGTTGGGAAGGGCGATCGGTGCGGGCCTCTTCGCTATTACGCCA
GCTGGCGAAAGGGGGATGTGCTGCAAGGCGATTAAGTTGGGTAACGCCAGGGTTTTCCCAGTCACGACGT
TGTAAAACGACGGCCAGTGAATTGTAATACGACTCACTATAGGGCGAATTGGGTACAGGCGCGCCTCAGC
CTAAAGCTTTTTCCCCGTATCCCCCCAGGTGTCTGCAGGCTCAAAGAGCAGCGAGAAGCGTTCAGAGGAA
AGCGATCCCGTGCCACCTTCCCCGTGCCCGGGCTGTCCCCGCACGCTGCCGGCTCGGGGATGCGGGGGGA
GCGCCGGACCGGAGCGGAGCCCCGGGCGGCTCGCTGCTGCCCCCTAGCGGGGGAGGGACGTAATTACATC
CCTGGGGGCTTTGGGGGGGGGCTGTCCCCGTGCACTCAGCCTAAAGCTTTTTCCCCGTATCCCCCCAGGT
GTCTGCAGGCTCAAAGAGCAGCGAGAAGCGTTCAGAGGAAAGCGATCCCGTGCCACCTTCCCCGTGCCCG
GGCTGTCCCCGCACGCTGCCGGCTCGGGGATGCGGGGGGAGCGCCGGACCGGAGCGGAGCCCCGGGCGGC
TCGCTGCTGCCCCCTAGCGGGGGAGGGACGTAATTACATCCCTGGGGGCTTTGGGGGGGGGCTGTCCCCA
CTAGTGATTCGAGGCAGTGAAAAAAATGCTTTATTTGTGAAATTTGTGATGCTATTGCTTTATTTGTAAC
CATTATAAGCTGCAATAAACAAGTTAACAACAACAATTGTTTGGAGTGAATTCCGTTGCGGATCCGACAC
AGAAGCCACAGAGACACAGCAGAGATGGAGACAGACAGGGAAGGAAAACAGATTTCAGGGGAAGGAGGGG
ATGCAGGGACAAGGACAGAAAAGAGCCCGGCTCTTCCTCCCAGGGTCCCTGGGGCAGCCCAGTGGGGCTA
AGGGTCCCTGAGTGGGGCTGGGGGTCCCCGCCGGGCCCCGTCCCGTGCAGGGCGCAGCCTGGGGAAAGCT
AGGAGGCCGTATAGTGATCTCCTTGGGTGTCCTCCTCAACTATACAACCTCCTACCTCAGCCCGGGGGGC
GCGGCAGGTGGACAGACCCGACAGACAGACAGACAGGGACCAGGAGGACCAGGGATGAGGGGGAGGGCCG
GGGAGGCCCCAGCCGCGATGGTGAGCCCCCGACACGGACCCACAGACACGAGCTTGTGTGCGGCGAAGGC
CCCGCAAGGTCGGTTCTACGGGTGGAGATCTTCAGCCTAAAGCTTTTTCCCCGTATCCCCCCAGGTGTCT
GCAGGCTCAAAGAGCAGCGAGAAGCGTTCAGAGGAAAGCGATCCCGTGCCACCTTCCCCGTGCCCGGGCT
GTCCCCGCACGCTGCCGGCTCGGGGATGCGGGGGGAGCGCCGGACCGGAGCGGAGCCCCGGGCGGCTCGC
TGCTGCCCCCTAGCGGGGGAGGGACGTAATTACATCCCTGGGGGCTTTGGGGGGGGGCTGTCCCCGTGCA
CTCAGCCTAAAGCTTTTTCCCCGTATCCCCCCAGGTGTCTGCAGGCTCAAAGAGCAGCGAGAAGCGTTCA
GAGGAAAGCGATCCCGTGCCACCTTCCCCGTGCCCGGGCTGTCCCCGCACGCTGCCGGCTCGGGGATGCG
GGGGGAGCGCCGGACCGGAGCGGAGCCCCGGGCGGCTCGCTGCTGCCCCCTAGCGGGGGAGGGACGTAAT
TACATCCCTGGGGGCTTTGGGGGGGGGCTGTCCCCATTTAAATCAGCTCCAGCTTTTGTTCCCTTTAGTG
AGGGTTAATTTCGAGCTTGGCGTAATCATGGTCATAGCTGTTTCCTGTGTGAAATTGTTATCCGCTCACA
ATTCCACACAACATACGAGCCGGAAGCATAAAGTGTAAAGCCTGGGGTGCCTAATGAGTGAGCTAACTCA
CATTAATTGCGTTGCGCTCACTGCCCGCTTTCCAGTCGGGAAACCTGTCGTGCCAGCTGCATTAATGAAT
CGGCCAACGCGCGGGGAGAGGCGGTTTGCGTATTGGGCGCTCTTCCGCTTCCTCGCTCACTGACTCGCTG
CGCTCGGTCGTTCGGCTGCGGCGAGCGGTATCAGCTCACTCAAAGGCGGTAATACGGTTATCCACAGAAT
CAGGGGATAACGCAGGAAAGAACATGTGAGCAAAAGGCCAGCAAAAGGCCAGGAACCGTAAAAAGGCCGC
GTTGCTGGCGTTTTTCCATAGGCTCCGCCCCCCTGACGAGCATCACAAAAATCGACGCTCAAGTCAGAGG
TGGCGAAACCCGACAGGACTATAAAGATACCAGGCGTTTCCCCCTGGAAGCTCCCTCGTGCGCTCTCCTG
TTCCGACCCTGCCGCTTACCGGATACCTGTCCGCCTTTCTCCCTTCGGGAAGCGTGGCGCTTTCTCATAG
CTCACGCTGTAGGTATCTCAGTTCGGTGTAGGTCGTTCGCTCCAAGCTGGGCTGTGTGCACGAACCCCCC
GTTCAGCCCGACCGCTGCGCCTTATCCGGTAACTATCGTCTTGAGTCCAACCCGGTAAGACACGACTTAT
CGCCACTGGCAGCAGCCACTGGTAACAGGATTAGCAGAGCGAGGTATGTAGGCGGTGCTACAGAGTTCTT
GAAGTGGTGGCCTAACTACGGCTACACTAGAAGGACAGTATTTGGTATCTGCGCTCTGCTGAAGCCAGTT
ACCTTCGGAAAAAGAGTTGGTAGCTCTTGATCCGGCAAACAAACCACCGCTGGTAGCGGTGGTTTTTTTG
TTTGCAAGCAGCAGATTACGCGCAGAAAAAAAGGATCTCAAGAAGATCCTTTGATCTTTTCTACGGGGTC
TGACGCTCAGTGGAACGAAAACTCACGTTAAGGGATTTTGGTCATGAGATTATCAAAAAGGATCTTCACC
TAGATCCTTTTAAATTAAAAATGAAGTTTTAAATCAATCTAAAGTATATATGAGTAAACTTGGTCTGACA
GTTACCAATGCTTAATCAGTGAGGCACCTATCTCAGCGATCTGTCTATTTCGTTCATCCATAGTTGCCTG
ACTCCCCGTCGTGTAGATAACTACGATACGGGAGGGCTTACCATCTGGCCCCAGTGCTGCAATGATACCG
CGAGACCCACGCTCACCGGCTCCAGATTTATCAGCAATAAACCAGCCAGCCGGAAGGGCCGAGCGCAGAA
GTGGTCCTGCAACTTTATCCGCCTCCATCCAGTCTATTAATTGTTGCCGGGAAGCTAGAGTAAGTAGTTC
GCCAGTTAATAGTTTGCGCAACGTTGTTGCCATTGCTACAGGCATCGTGGTGTCACGCTCGTCGTTTGGT
ATGGCTTCATTCAGCTCCGGTTCCCAACGATCAAGGCGAGTTACATGATCCCCCATGTTGTGCAAAAAAG
CGGTTAGCTCCTTCGGTCCTCCGATCGTTGTCAGAAGTAAGTTGGCCGCAGTGTTATCACTCATGGTTAT
GGCAGCACTGCATAATTCTCTTACTGTCATGCCATCCGTAAGATGCTTTTCTGTGACTGGTGAGTACTCA
ACCAAGTCATTCTGAGAATAGTGTATGCGGCGACCGAGTTGCTCTTGCCCGGCGTCAATACGGGATAATA
CCGCGCCACATAGCAGAACTTTAAAAGTGCTCATCATTGGAAAACGTTCTTCGGGGCGAAAACTCTCAAG
GATCTTACCGCTGTTGAGATCCAGTTCGATGTAACCCACTCGTGCACCCAACTGATCTTCAGCATCTTTT
ACTTTCACCAGCGTTTCTGGGTGAGCAAAAACAGGAAGGCAAAATGCCGCAAAAAAGGGAATAAGGGCGA
CACGGAAATGTTGAATACTCATACTCTTCCTTTTTCAATATTATTGAAGCATTTATCAGGGTTATTGTCT
CATGAGCGGATACATATTTGAATGTATTTAGAAAAATAAACAAATAGGGGTTCCGCGCACATTTCCCCGA
AAAGTGC
Features (pLannotate 1.2.2; 14 found; start..end, strand, type, name):
     33..461     -  rep_origin     f1 ori (sequence partly withheld): f1 bacteriophage origin of replication; arrow indicates direction of (+) strand synthesis
    466..623     -  CDS            lacZα (fragment): LacZα fragment of β-galactosidase; lacZ fragment
    626..644     +  promoter       T7 promoter: promoter for bacteriophage T7 RNA polymerase
   1175..1256    -  polyA_signal   SV40 poly(A) signal: SV40 polyadenylation signal
   1499..1575    -  ncRNA          let-7 (fragment): Accession: RF00027 - let-7 microRNA precursor
   1679..1751    -  ncRNA          mir-10: Accession: RF00104 - mir-10 microRNA precursor family
   2273..2291    -  promoter       T3 promoter: promoter for bacteriophage T3 RNA polymerase
   2336..2352    -  protein_bind   lac operator: The lac repressor binds to the lac operator to inhibit transcription in E. coli. This inhibition can be relieved by adding lactose or isopropyl-β-D-thiogalactopyranoside (IPTG). lac repressor encoded by lacI
   2360..2390    -  promoter       lac promoter: promoter for the E. coli lac operon
   2405..2426    -  protein_bind   CAP binding site: CAP binding activates transcription in the presence of cAMP. E. coli catabolite activator protein
   2439..2531    -  CDS            lacI (fragment): lac repressor; lacI; The lac repressor binds to the lac operator to inhibit transcription in E. coli. This inhibition can be relieved by adding lactose or isopropyl-β-D-thiogalactopyranoside (IPTG).
   2714..3302    -  rep_origin     ori: high-copy-number ColE1/pMB1/pBR322/pUC origin of replication
   3473..4333    -  CDS            AmpR: β-lactamase; bla; confers resistance to ampicillin, carbenicillin, and related antibiotics
   4334..4438    -  promoter       AmpR promoter: bla
