[The description below was written by a language model from this plasmid's Addgene catalogue record and pLannotate feature annotations shown in this document.]
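Description:
pAWSV-5 is a small (about 4.5 kb) bacterial cloning plasmid built on the pBT264 backbone and carrying a let-7e/miR-99b microRNA cluster as its insert. The annotated backbone elements resemble a phagemid-type cloning vector. It has a high-copy ColE1/pUC-family origin for propagation in E. coli and an f1 origin that allows single-stranded DNA production. An ampicillin resistance gene (β-lactamase) with its own promoter provides selection. A lac promoter/operator region with a CAP binding site and a lacZα fragment is interrupted by the cloning region. T7 and T3 phage promoters flank the insert on opposite sides, as is usual for this style of multiple cloning site.

Within the insert region, the feature table identifies two microRNA precursor hairpins on the same strand. One is a let-7 family precursor, consistent with let-7e. The other is a mir-10 family precursor, the family to which miR-99b belongs. The two lie roughly a hundred bases apart, as expected for a clustered arrangement. An SV40 polyadenylation signal lies downstream in the same orientation, which would terminate a mammalian transcript. However, no mammalian promoter is annotated upstream of the hairpins, and the record does not state what drives their expression or the species of origin of the cluster.

The associated publication concerns massively parallel, high-order combinatorial genetic screening in human cells. This suggests the plasmid acts as a storage or intermediate vector holding one microRNA element for assembly into combinatorial expression constructs, although the record does not spell out that role.
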