Addgene plasmid #72758: pAWSV-5
Purpose: pBT264-[let-7e/miR-99b cluster]
Depositing lab: Timothy Lu. Depositing organization: Massachusetts Institute of Technology. Publication: Massively parallel high-order combinatorial genetics in human cells. Wong AS, Choi GC, Cheng AA, Purcell O, Lu TK. Nat Biotechnol. 2015 Sep;33(9):952-61. doi: 10.1038/nbt.3326. Epub 2015 Aug 17. PubMed 26280411.
Backbone
  Vector backbone: pBT264
Growth in bacteria
  Bacterial resistance: Ampicillin, 100 μg/mL
  Growth temperature: 37°C
  Growth strain: DH5alpha
  Copy number: Unknown
Gene/Insert
  Gene/Insert name: [let-7e/miR-99b cluster]
Terms and licenses: Academic/Nonprofit Terms; Industry Terms: Not Available to Industry
How to cite: pAWSV-5 was a gift from Timothy Lu (Addgene plasmid # 72758 ; http://n2t.net/addgene:72758 ; RRID:Addgene_72758)
