>Addgene plasmid #72758 | pAWSV-5 | addgene partial sequence | sequence record 136435 | SV40pA-R 5'-GAAATTTGTGATGCTATTGC-3'
TTAACAACAACAATTGTTTGGAGTGAATTCCGTTGCGGATCCGACACAGAAGCCACAGAGACACAGCAGA
GATGGAGACAGACAGGGAAGGAAAACAGATTTCAGGGGAAGGAGGGGATGCAGGGACAAGGACAGAAAAG
AGCCCGGCTCTTCCTCCCAGGGTCCCTGGGGCAGCCCAGTGGGGCTAAGGGTCCCTGAGTGGGGCTGGGG
GTCCCCGCCGGGCCCCGTCCCGTGCAGGGCGCAGCCTGGGGAAAGCTAGGAGGCCGTATAGTGATCTCCT
TGGGTGTCCTCCTCAACTATACAACCTCCTACCTCAGCCCGGGGGGCGCGGCAGGTGGACAGACCCGACA
GACAGACAGACAGGGACCAGGAGGACCAGGGATGAGGGGGAGGGCCGGGGAGGCCCCAGCCGCGATGGTG
AGCCCCCGACACGGACCCACAGACACGAGCTTGTGTGCGGCGAAGGCCCCGCAAGGTCGGTTCTACGGGT
GGAGATCTTCAGCCTAAAGCTTTTTCCCCGTATCCCCCCAGGTGTCTGCAGGCTCAAAGAGCAGCGAGAA
GCGTTCAGAGGAAAGCGATCCCGTGCCACCTTCCCCGTGCCCGGGCTGTCCCCGCACGCTGCCGGCTCGG
GGATGCGGGGGGAGCGCCGGACCGGAGCGGAGCCCCGGGCGGCTCGCTGCTGCCCCCTAGCGGGGGAGGG
ACGTAATTACATCCCTGGGGGCTTTGGGGGGGGGCTGTCCCCGTGCACTCAGCCTAAAGCTTTTTCCCCG
TATCCCC
