>Addgene plasmid #72758 | pAWSV-5 | addgene partial sequence | sequence record 136437 | M13-Rev 5'-CAGGAAACAGCTATGACC-3'
AAAGCTGGAGCTGATTTAAATGGGGACAGCCCCCCCCCAAAGCCCCCAGGGATGTAATTACGTCCCTCCC
CCGCTAGGGGGCAGCAGCGAGCCGCCCGGGGCTCCGCTCCGGTCCGGCGCTCCCCCCGCATCCCCGAGCC
GGCAGCGTGCGGGGACAGCCCGGGCACGGGGAAGGTGGCACGGGATCGCTTTCCTCTGAACGCTTCTCGC
TGCTCTTTGAGCCTGCAGACACCTGGGGGGATACGGGGAAAAAGCTTTAGGCTGAGTGCACGGGGACAGC
CCCCCCCCAAAGCCCCCAGGGATGTAATTACGTCCCTCCCCCGCTAGGGGGCAGCAGCGAGCCGCCCGGG
GCTCCGCTCCGGTCCGGCGCTCCCCCCGCATCCCCGAGCCGGCAGCGTGCGGGGACAGCCCGGGCACGGG
GAAGGTGGCACGGGATCGCTTTCCTCTGAACGCTTCTCGCTGCTCTTTGAGCCTGCAGACACCTGGGGGG
ATACGGGGAAAAAGCTTTAGGCT
